>Addgene plasmid #221906 | pAcGFP-N1_CBPdIDR4 | addgene full sequence | sequence record 437458 | Addgene NGS Result
TAGTTATTAATAGTAATCAATTACGGGGTCATTAGTTCATAGCCCATATATGGAGTTCCGCGTTACATAA
CTTACGGTAAATGGCCCGCCTGGCTGACCGCCCAACGACCCCCGCCCATTGACGTCAATAATGACGTATG
TTCCCATAGTAACGCCAATAGGGACTTTCCATTGACGTCAATGGGTGGAGTATTTACGGTAAACTGCCCA
CTTGGCAGTACATCAAGTGTATCATATGCCAAGTACGCCCCCTATTGACGTCAATGACGGTAAATGGCCC
GCCTGGCATTATGCCCAGTACATGACCTTATGGGACTTTCCTACTTGGCAGTACATCTACGTATTAGTCA
TCGCTATTACCATGGTGATGCGGTTTTGGCAGTACATCAATGGGCGTGGATAGCGGTTTGACTCACGGGG
ATTTCCAAGTCTCCACCCCATTGACGTCAATGGGAGTTTGTTTTGGCACCAAAATCAACGGGACTTTCCA
AAATGTCGTAACAACTCCGCCCCATTGACGCAAATGGGCGGTAGGCGTGTACGGTGGGAGGTCTATATAA
GCAGAGCTGGTTTAGTGAACCGTCAGATCCGCTAGCGCTACCGGACTCAGATCTCGAGCTCAAGCTTCGA
ATTCTGCAGTCGACGGTACCGCGGGCCCGGGATCCAATGGCTGAGAACTTGCTGGACGGACCGCCCAACC
CCAAAAGAGCCAAACTCAGCTCGCCCGGTTTCTCGGCGAATGACAGCACAGATTTTGGATCATTGTTTGA
CTTGGAAAATGATCTTCCTGATGAGCTGATACCCAATGGAGGAGAATTAGGCCTTTTAAACAGTGGGAAC
CTTGTTCCAGATGCTGCTTCCAAACATAAACAACTGTCGGAGCTTCTACGAGGAGGCAGCGGCTCTAGTA
TCAACCCAGGAATAGGAAATGTGAGCGCCAGCAGCCCCGTGCAGCAGGGCCTGGGTGGCCAGGCTCAAGG
GCAGCCGAACAGTGCTAACATGGCCAGCCTCAGTGCCATGGGCAAGAGCCCTCTGAGCCAGGGAGATTCT
TCAGCCCCCAGCCTGCCTAAACAGGCAGCCAGCACCTCTGGGCCCACCCCCGCTGCCTCCCAAGCACTGA
ATCCGCAAGCACAAAAGCAAGTGGGGCTGGCGACTAGCAGCCCTGCCACGTCACAGACTGGACCTGGTAT
CTGCATGAATGCTAACTTTAACCAGACCCACCCAGGCCTCCTCAATAGTAACTCTGGCCATAGCTTAATT
AATCAGGCTTCACAAGGGCAGGCGCAAGTCATGAATGGATCTCTTGGGGCTGCTGGCAGAGGAAGGGGAG
CTGGAATGCCGTACCCTACTCCAGCCATGCAGGGCGCCTCGAGCAGCGTGCTGGCTGAGACCCTAACGCA
GGTTTCCCCGCAAATGACTGGTCACGCGGGACTGAACACCGCACAGGCAGGAGGCATGGCCAAGATGGGA
ATAACTGGGAACACAAGTCCATTTGGACAGCCCTTTAGTCAAGCTGGAGGGCAGCCAATGGGAGCCACTG
GAGTGAACCCCCAGTTAGCCAGCAAACAGAGCATGGTCAACAGTTTGCCCACCTTCCCTACAGATATCAA
GAATACTTCAGTCACCAACGTGCCAAATATGTCTCAGATGCAAACATCAGTGGGAATTGTACCCACACAA
GCAATTGCAACAGGCCCCACTGCAGATCCTGAAAAACGCAAACTGATACAGCAGCAGCTGGTTCTACTGC
TTCATGCTCATAAGTGTCAGAGACGAGAGCAAGCAAACGGAGAGGTTCGGGCCTGCTCGCTCCCGCATTG
TCGAACCATGAAAAACGTTTTGAATCACATGACGCATTGTCAGGCTGGGAAAGCCTGCCAAGTTGCCCAT
TGTGCATCTTCACGACAAATCATCTCTCATTGGAAGAACTGCACACGACATGACTGTCCTGTTTGCCTCC
CTTTGAAAAATGCCAGTGACAAGCGAAACCAACAAACCATCCTGGGGTCTCCAGCTAGTGGAATTCAAAA
CACAATTGGTTCTGTTGGCACAGGGCAACAGAATGCCACTTCTTTAAGTAACCCAAATCCCATAGACCCC
AGCTCCATGCAGCGAGCCTATGCTGCTCTCGGACTCCCCTACATGAACCAGCCCCAGACGCAGCTGCAGC
CTCAGGTTCCTGGCCAGCAACCAGCACAGCCTCAAACCCACCAGCAGATGAGGACTCTCAACCCCCTGGG
AAATAATCCAATGAACATTCCAGCAGGAGGAATAACAACAGATCAGCAGCCCCCAAACTTGATTTCAGAA
TCAGCTCTTCCGACTTCCCTGGGGGCCACAAACCCACTGATGAACGATGGCTCCAACTCTGGTAACATTG
GAACCCTCAGCACTATACCAACAGCAGCTCCTCCTTCTAGCACCGGTGTAAGGAAAGGCTGGCACGAACA
TGTCACTCAGGACCTGCGGAGCCATCTAGTGCATAAACTCGTCCAAGCCATCTTCCCAACACCTGATCCC
GCAGCTCTAAAGGATCGCCGCATGGAAAACCTGGTAGCCTATGCTAAGAAAGTGGAAGGGGACATGTACG
AGTCTGCCAACAGCAGGGATGAATATTATCACTTATTAGCAGAGAAAATCTACAAGATACCCGCTCAGAG
CCAGTTTCTGCCACAGAACCAGTTCCCGTCATCCAGCGGGGCGATGAGTGTGGGCATGGGGCAGCCGCCA
GCCCAAACAGGCGTGTCACAGGGACAGGTGCCTGGTGCTGCTCTTCCTAACCCTCTCAACATGCTGGGGC
CTCAGGCCAGCCAGCTACCTTGCCCTCCAGTGACACAGTCACCACTGCACCCAACACCGCCTCCTGCTTC
CACGGCTGCTGGCATGCCATCTCTCCAGCACACGACACCACCTGGGATGACTCCTCCCCAGCCAGCAGCT
CCCACTCAGCCATCAACTCCTGTGTCGTCTTCCGGGCAGACTCCCACCCCGACTCCTGGCTCAGTGCCCA
GTGCTACCCAAACCCAGAGCACCCCTACAGTCCAGGCAGCAGCCCAGGCCCAGGTGACCCCGCAGCCTCA
AACCCCAGTTCAGCCCCCGTCTGTGGCTACCCCTCAGTCATCGCAGCAACAGCCGACGCCTGTGCACGCC
CAGCCTCCTGGCACACCGCTTTCCCAGGCAGCAGCCAGCATTGATAACAGAGTCCCTACCCCCTCCTCGG
TGGCCAGCGCAGAAACCAATTCCCAGCAGCCAGGACCTGACGTACCTGTGCTGGAAATGAAGACGGAGAC
CCAAGCAGAGGACACTGAGCCCGATCCTGGTGAATCCAAAGGGGAGCCCAGGTCTGAGATGATGGAGGAG
GATTTGCAAGGAGCTTCCCAAGTTAAAGAAGAAACAGACATAGCAGAGCAGAAATCAGAACCAATGGAAG
TGGATGAAAAGAAACCTGAAGTGAAAGTAGAAGTTAAAGAGGAAGAAGAGAGTAGCAGTAACGGCACAGC
CTCTCAGTCAACATCTCCTTCGCAGCCGCGCAAAAAAATCTTTAAACCAGAGGAGTTACGCCAGGCCCTC
ATGCCAACCCTAGAAGCACTGTATCGACAGGACCCAGAGTCATTACCTTTCCGGCAGCCTGTAGATCCCC
AGCTCCTCGGAATTCCAGACTATTTTGACATCGTAAAGAATCCCATGGACCTCTCCACCATCAAGCGGAA
GCTGGACACAGGGCAATACCAAGAGCCCTGGCAGTACGTGGACGACGTCTGGCTCATGTTCAACAATGCC
TGGCTCTATAATCGCAAGACATCCCGAGTCTATAAGTTTTGCAGTAAGCTTGCAGAGGTCTTTGAGCAGG
AAATTGACCCTGTCATGCAGTCCCTTGGATATTGCTGTGGACGCAAGTATGAGTTTTCCCCACAGACTTT
GTGCTGCTATGGGAAGCAGCTGTGTACCATTCCTCGCGATGCTGCCTACTACAGCTATCAGAATAGGTAT
CATTTCTGTGAGAAGTGTTTCACAGAGATCCAGGGCGAGAATGTGACCCTGGGTGACGACCCTTCACAGC
CCCAGACGACAATTTCAAAGGATCAGTTTGAAAAGAAGAAAAATGATACCTTAGACCCCGAACCTTTCGT
TGATTGCAAGGAGTGTGGCCGGAAGATGCATCAGATTTGCGTTCTGCACTATGACATCATTTGGCCTTCA
GGTTTTGTGTGCGACAACTGCTTGAAGAAAACTGGCAGACCTCGAAAAGAAAACAAATTCAGTGCTAAGA
GGCTGCAGACCACAAGACTGGGAAACCACTTGGAAGACCGAGTGAACAAATTTTTGCGGCGCCAGAATCA
CCCTGAAGCCGGGGAGGTTTTTGTCCGAGTGGTGGCCAGCTCAGACAAGACGGTGGAGGTCAAGCCCGGG
ATGAAGTCACGGTTTGTGGATTCTGGGGAAATGTCTGAATCTTTCCCATATCGAACCAAAGCTCTGTTTG
CTTTTGAGGAAATTGACGGCGTGGATGTCTGCTTTTTTGGAATGCACGTCCAAGAATACGGCTCTGATTG
CCCCCCTCCAAACACGAGGCGTGTGTACATTTCTTATCTGGATAGTATTCATTTCTTCCGGCCACGTTGC
CTCCGCACAGCCGTTTACCATGAGATCCTTATTGGATATTTAGAGTATGTGAAGAAATTAGGGTATGTGA
CAGGGCACATCTGGGCCTGTCCTCCAAGTGAAGGAGATGATTACATCTTCCATTGCCACCCACCTGATCA
AAAAATACCCAAGCCAAAACGACTGCAGGAGTGGTACAAAAAGATGCTGGACAAGGCGTTTGCAGAGCGG
ATCATCCATGACTACAAGGATATTTTCAAACAAGCAACTGAAGACAGGCTCACCAGTGCCAAGGAACTGC
CCTATTTTGAAGGTGATTTCTGGCCCAATGTGTTAGAAGAGAGCATTAAGGAACTAGAACAAGAAGAAGA
GGAGAGGAAAAAGGAAGAGAGCACTGCAGCCAGTGAAACCACTGAGGGCAGTCAGGGCGACAGCAAGAAT
GCCAAGAAGAAGAACAACAAGAAAACCAACAAGAACAAAAGCAGCATCAGCCGCGCCAACAAGAAGAAGC
CCAGCATGCCCAACGTGTCCAATGACCTGTCCCAGAAGCTGTATGCCACCATGGAGAAGCACAAGGAGGT
CTTCTTCGTGATCCACCTGCACGCTGGGCCTGTCATCAACACCCTGCCCCCCATCGTCGACCCCGACCCC
CTGCTCAGCTGTGACCTCATGGATGGGCGCGACGCCTTCCTCACCCTCGCCAGAGACAAGCACTGGGAGT
TCTCCTCCTTGCGCCGCTCCAAGTGGTCCACGCTCTGCATGCTGGTGGAGCTGCACACCCAGGGCCAGGA
CCGCTTTGTCTACACCTGCAACGAGTGCAAGCACCACGTGGAGACGCGCTGGCACTGCACTGTGTGCGAG
GACTACGACCTCTGCATCAACTGCTATAACACGAAGAGCCATGCCCATAAGATGGTGAAGTGGGGGCTGG
GCCTGGATGACGAGGGCAGCAGCCAGGGCGAGCCACAGTCAAAGAGCCCCCAGGAGTCACGCCGGCTGAG
CATCCAGCGCTGCATCCAGTCGCTGGTGCACGCGTGCCAGTGCCGCAACGCCAACTGCTCGCTGCCATCC
TGCCAGAAGATGAAGCGGGTGGTGCAGCACACCAAGGGCTGCAAACGCAAGACCAACGGGGGCTGCCCGG
TGTGCAAGCAGCTCATCGCCCTCTGCTGCTACCACGCCAAGCACTGCCAAGAAAACAAATGCCCCGTGCC
CTTCTGCCTCAACATCAAACACAAGCTCCGCCAGCAGCAGATCCAGCACCGCCTGCAGCAGGCCCAGCTC
ATGCGCCGGCGGATGGCCACCATGAACACCCGCAACGTGCCTCAGCAGAGTCTGCCTTCTCCTACCTCAG
CACCGCCCGGGACCCCCACACAGCAGCCCAGCACACCCCAGACGCCGCAGCCCCCTGCCCAGCCCCAACC
CTCACCCGTGAGCATGTCACCAGCTGGCTTCCCCAGCGTGGCCCGGACTCAGCCCCCCACCACGGTGTCC
ACAGGGAAGCCTACCAGCCAGGTGCCGGCCCCCCCACCCCCGGCCCAGCCCCCTCCTGCAGCGGTGGAAG
CGGCTCGGCAGATCGAGCGTGAGGCCCAGCAGCAGCAGCACCTGTACCGGGTGAACATCAACAACAGCAT
GCCCCCAGGACGCACGGGCATGGGGACCCCGGGGAGCCAGATGGCCCCCGTGAGCCTGAATGTGCCCCGA
CCCAACCAGGTGAGCGGGCCCGTCATGCCCAGCATGCCTCCCGGGCAGTGGCAGCAGGCGCCCCTTCCCC
AGCAGCAGCCCATGCCAGGCTTGCCCAGGCCTGTGATATCCATGCAGGCCCAGGCGGCCGTGGCTGGGCC
CCGGATGCCCAGCGTGCAGCCACCCAGGAGCATCTCACCCAGCGCTCTGCAAGACCTGCTGCGGACCCTG
AAGTCGCCCAGCTCCCCTCAGCAGCAACAGCAGGTGCTGAACATTCTCAAATCAAACCCGCAGCTAATGG
CAGCTTTCATCAAACAGCGCACAGCCAAGTACGTGGCCAATCAGCCCGGCATGCAGCCCCAGCCTGGCCT
CCAGTCCCAGCCCGGCATGCAACCCCAGCCTGGCATGCACCAGCAGCCCAGCCTGCAGAACCTGAATGCC
ATGCAGGCTGGCGTGCCGCGGCCCGGTGTGCCTCCACAGCAGCAGGCGATGGGAGGCCTGAACCCCCAGG
GCCAGGCCTTGAACATCATGAACCCAGGACACAACCCCAACATGGCGAGTATGAATCCACAGTACCGAGA
AATGTTACGGAGGCAGCTGCTGCAGCAGCAGCAGCAACAGCAGCAGCAACAACAGCAGCAACAGCAGCAG
CAGCAAGGGAGTGCCGGCATGGCTGGGGGCATGGCGGGGCACGGCCAGTTCCAGCAGCCTCAAGGACCCG
GAGGCTACCCACCGGCCATGCAGCAGCAGCAGCGCATGCAGCAGCATCTCCCCCTCCAGGGCAGCTCCAT
GGGCCAGATGGCGGCTCAGATGGGACAGCTTGGCCAGATGGGGCAGCCGGGGCTGGGGGCAGACAGCACC
CCCAACATCCAGCAAGCCCTGCAGCAGCGGATTCTGCAGCAACAGCAGATGAAGCAGCAGATTGGGTCCC
CAGGCCAGCCGAACCCCATGAGCCCCCAGCAACACATGCTCTCAGGACAGCCACAGGCCTCGCATCTCCC
TGGCCAGCAGATCGCCACGTCCCTTAGTAACCAGGTGCGGTCTCCAGCCCCTGTCCAGTCTCCACGGCCC
CAGTCCCAGCCTCCACATTCCAGCCCGTCACCACGGATACAGCCCCAGCCTTCGCCACACCACGTCTCAC
CCCAGACTGGTTCCCCCCACCCCGGACTCGCAGTCACCATGGCCAGCTCCATAGATCAGGGACACTTGGG
GAACCCCGAACAGAGTGCAATGCTCCCCCAGCTGAACACCCCCAGCAGGAGTGCGCTGTCCAGCGAACTG
TCCCTGGTCGGGGACACCACGGGGGACACGCTAGAGAAGTTTGTGGAGGGCTTGCCGGTCATGGTGAGCA
AGGGCGCCGAGCTGTTCACCGGCATCGTGCCCATCCTGATCGAGCTGAATGGCGATGTGAATGGCCACAA
GTTCAGCGTGAGCGGCGAGGGCGAGGGCGATGCCACCTACGGCAAGCTGACCCTGAAGTTCATCTGCACC
ACCGGCAAGCTGCCTGTGCCCTGGCCCACCCTGGTGACCACCCTGAGCTACGGCGTGCAGTGCTTCTCAC
GCTACCCCGATCACATGAAGCAGCACGACTTCTTCAAGAGCGCCATGCCTGAGGGCTACATCCAGGAGCG
CACCATCTTCTTCGAGGATGACGGCAACTACAAGTCGCGCGCCGAGGTGAAGTTCGAGGGCGATACCCTG
GTGAATCGCATCGAGCTGACCGGCACCGATTTCAAGGAGGATGGCAACATCCTGGGCAATAAGATGGAGT
ACAACTACAACGCCCACAATGTGTACATCATGACCGACAAGGCCAAGAATGGCATCAAGGTGAACTTCAA
GATCCGCCACAACATCGAGGATGGCAGCGTGCAGCTGGCCGACCACTACCAGCAGAATACCCCCATCGGC
GATGGCCCTGTGCTGCTGCCCGATAACCACTACCTGTCCACCCAGAGCGCCCTGTCCAAGGACCCCAACG
AGAAGCGCGATCACATGATCTACTTCGGCTTCGTGACCGCCGCCGCCATCACCCACGGCATGGATGAGCT
GTACAAGTGAGCGGCCGCGACTCTAGATCATAATCAGCCATACCACATTTGTAGAGGTTTTACTTGCTTT
AAAAAACCTCCCACACCTCCCCCTGAACCTGAAACATAAAATGAATGCAATTGTTGTTGTTAACTTGTTT
ATTGCAGCTTATAATGGTTACAAATAAAGCAATAGCATCACAAATTTCACAAATAAAGCATTTTTTTCAC
TGCATTCTAGTTGTGGTTTGTCCAAACTCATCAATGTATCTTAAGGCGTAAATTGTAAGCGTTAATATTT
TGTTAAAATTCGCGTTAAATTTTTGTTAAATCAGCTCATTTTTTAACCAATAGGCCGAAATCGGCAAAAT
CCCTTATAAATCAAAAGAATAGACCGAGATAGGGT
[37 nt withheld, positions 8716-8752]
AAAGAACGTGGACTCCAACGTCAAAGG
[49 nt withheld, positions 8780-8828]
T
[91 nt withheld, positions 8830-8920]
G
[124 nt withheld, positions 8922-9045]
CAGGTGGCACTTTTCGGGGAAATGTGCGCGGAACCCCTATTTGTTTATTTTTCTAAATACATTCAAATAT
GTATCCGCTCATGAGACAATAACCCTGATAAATGCTTCAATAATATTGAAAAAGGAAGAGTCCTGAGGCG
GAAAGAACCAGCTGTGGAATGTGTGTCAGTTAGGGTGTGGAAAGTCCCCAGGCTCCCCAGCAGGCAGAAG
TATGCAAAGCATGCATCTCAATTAGTCAGCAACCAGGTGTGGAAAGTCCCCAGGCTCCCCAGCAGGCAGA
AGTATGCAAAGCATGCATCTCAATTAGTCAGCAACCATAGTCCCGCCCCTAACTCCGCCCATCCCGCCCC
TAACTCCGCCCAGTTCCGCCCATTCTCCGCCCCATGGCTGACTAATTTTTTTTATTTATGCAGAGGCCGA
GGCCGCCTCGGCCTCTGAGCTATTCCAGAAGTAGTGAGGAGGCTTTTTTGGAGGCCTAGGCTTTTGCAAA
GATCGATCAAGAGACAGGATGAGGATCGTTTCGCATGATTGAACAAGATGGATTGCACGCAGGTTCTCCG
GCCGCTTGGGTGGAGAGGCTATTCGGCTATGACTGGGCACAACAGACAATCGGCTGCTCTGATGCCGCCG
TGTTCCGGCTGTCAGCGCAGGGGCGCCCGGTTCTTTTTGTCAAGACCGACCTGTCCGGTGCCCTGAATGA
ACTGCAAGACGAGGCAGCGCGGCTATCGTGGCTGGCCACGACGGGCGTTCCTTGCGCAGCTGTGCTCGAC
GTTGTCACTGAAGCGGGAAGGGACTGGCTGCTATTGGGCGAAGTGCCGGGGCAGGATCTCCTGTCATCTC
ACCTTGCTCCTGCCGAGAAAGTATCCATCATGGCTGATGCAATGCGGCGGCTGCATACGCTTGATCCGGC
TACCTGCCCATTCGACCACCAAGCGAAACATCGCATCGAGCGAGCACGTACTCGGATGGAAGCCGGTCTT
GTCGATCAGGATGATCTGGACGAAGAGCATCAGGGGCTCGCGCCAGCCGAACTGTTCGCCAGGCTCAAGG
CGAGCATGCCCGACGGCGAGGATCTCGTCGTGACCCATGGCGATGCCTGCTTGCCGAATATCATGGTGGA
AAATGGCCGCTTTTCTGGATTCATCGACTGTGGCCGGCTGGGTGTGGCGGACCGCTATCAGGACATAGCG
TTGGCTACCCGTGATATTGCTGAAGAGCTTGGCGGCGAATGGGCTGACCGCTTCCTCGTGCTTTACGGTA
TCGCCGCTCCCGATTCGCAGCGCATCGCCTTCTATCGCCTTCTTGACGAGTTCTTCTGAGCGGGACTCTG
GGGTTCGAAATGACCGACCAAGCGACGCCCAACCTGCCATCACGAGATTTCGATTCCACCGCCGCCTTCT
ATGAAAGGTTGGGCTTCGGAATCGTTTTCCGGGACGCCGGCTGGATGATCCTCCAGCGCGGGGATCTCAT
GCTGGAGTTCTTCGCCCACCCTAGGGGGAGGCTAACTGAAACACGGAAGGAGACAATACCGGAAGGAACC
CGCGCTATGACGGCAATAAAAAGACAGAATAAAACGCACGGTGTTGGGTCGTTTGTTCATAAACGCGGGG
TTCGGTCCCAGGGCTGGCACTCTGTCGATACCCCACCGAGACCCCATTGGGGCCAATACGCCCGCGTTTC
TTCCTTTTCCCCACCCCACCCCCCAAGTTCGGGTGAAGGCCCAGGGCTCGCAGCCAACGTCGGGGCGGCA
GGCCCTGCCATAGCCTCAGGTTACTCATATATACTTTAGATTGATTTAAAACTTCATTTTTAATTTAAAA
GGATCTAGGTGAAGATCCTTTTTGATAATCTCATGACCAAAATCCCTTAACGTGAGTTTTCGTTCCACTG
AGCGTCAGACCCCGTAGAAAAGATCAAAGGATCTTCTTGAGATCCTTTTTTTCTGCGCGTAATCTGCTGC
TTGCAAACAAAAAAACCACCGCTACCAGCGGTGGTTTGTTTGCCGGATCAAGAGCTACCAACTCTTTTTC
CGAAGGTAACTGGCTTCAGCAGAGCGCAGATACCAAATACTGTTCTTCTAGTGTAGCCGTAGTTAGGCCA
CCACTTCAAGAACTCTGTAGCACCGCCTACATACCTCGCTCTGCTAATCCTGTTACCAGTGGCTGCTGCC
AGTGGCGATAAGTCGTGTCTTACCGGGTTGGACTCAAGACGATAGTTACCGGATAAGGCGCAGCGGTCGG
GCTGAACGGGGGGTTCGTGCACACAGCCCAGCTTGGAGCGAACGACCTACACCGAACTGAGATACCTACA
GCGTGAGCTATGAGAAAGCGCCACGCTTCCCGAAGGGAGAAAGGCGGACAGGTATCCGGTAAGCGGCAGG
GTCGGAACAGGAGAGCGCACGAGGGAGCTTCCAGGGGGAAACGCCTGGTATCTTTATAGTCCTGTCGGGT
TTCGCCACCTCTGACTTGAGCGTCGATTTTTGTGATGCTCGTCAGGGGGGCGGAGCCTATGGAAAAACGC
CAGCAACGCGGCCTTTTTACGGTTCCTGGCCTTTTGCTGGCCTTTTGCTCACATGTTCTTTCCTGCGTTA
TCCCCTGATTCTGTGGATAACCGTATTACCGCCATGCAT
Features (pLannotate 1.2.2; 14 found; start..end, strand, type, name):
     61..364     +  enhancer       CMV enhancer: human cytomegalovirus immediate early enhancer
    365..568     +  promoter       CMV promoter: human cytomegalovirus (CMV) immediate early promoter
    609..665     +  misc_feature   MCS: multiple cloning site
    667..7614    +  CDS            CREBBP (fragment): CBP_HUMAN - Also known as CBP. Experimental evidence at protein level: Swiss-Prot protein existence level 1. Acetylates histones, giving a specific tag for transcriptional activation (PubMed:24616510). Also acetylates non- histone proteins, like DDX21, FBL, IRF2, MAFG, NCOA3, POLR1E/PAF53 and FOXO1 (PubMed:10490106, PubMed:11154691, PubMed:12738767, PubMed:12929931, PubMed:9707565, PubMed:24207024, PubMed:28790157, PubMed:30540930). Binds specifically to phosphorylated CREB and enhances its transcriptional activity toward cAMP-responsive genes. Acts as a coactivator of ALX1. Acts as a circadia
   7621..8340    +  CDS            AcGFP1: Aequorea coerulescens GFP mammalian codon-optimized
   8356..8439    +  CDS            large T antigen (fragment): large T antigen from SV40 (simian virus 40)
   8462..8583    +  polyA_signal   SV40 poly(A) signal: SV40 polyadenylation signal
   8617..9045    -  rep_origin     f1 ori (sequence partly withheld): f1 bacteriophage origin of replication; arrow indicates direction of (+) strand synthesis
   9072..9176    +  promoter       AmpR promoter: bla
   9178..9535    +  promoter       SV40 promoter: SV40 enhancer and early promoter
   9570..10364   +  CDS            NeoR/KanR: aminoglycoside phosphotransferase from Tn5; aph(3')-II (or nptII); confers resistance to neomycin, kanamycin, and G418 (Geneticin®)
  10385..10537   +  CDS            ble (fragment): BLE_KLEPN - Experimental evidence at protein level: Swiss-Prot protein existence level 1. Binding protein with a strong affinity to the bleomycin family of antibiotics. Binds to CL990; an antimitotic-antibiotic compound. From Klebsiella pneumoniae.
  10596..10643   +  polyA_signal   HSV TK poly(A) signal: herpes simplex virus thymidine kinase polyadenylation signal (Cole and Stacy, 1985)
  10972..11560   +  rep_origin     ori: high-copy-number ColE1/pMB1/pBR322/pUC origin of replication
