[The description below was written by a language model from this plasmid's Addgene catalogue record and pLannotate feature annotations shown in this document.]
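Description:
pAcGFP-N1_CBPdIDR4 is a mammalian expression plasmid built on the Clontech pAcGFP-N1 backbone and intended for transient expression of a GFP-tagged deletion mutant of human CREB-binding protein (CBP, gene CREBBP). The insert of about 6.9 kb, introduced by Gibson cloning, encodes CBP lacking its fourth intrinsically disordered region (IDR4, amino acids 662–787). CBP is a histone and non-histone protein acetyltransferase that acts as a transcriptional coactivator. The coding sequence sits just downstream of the residual multiple cloning site and is driven by the human cytomegalovirus immediate-early enhancer and promoter. It is followed almost immediately by the mammalian codon-optimised AcGFP1 gene from Aequorea coerulescens, consistent with the recorded C-terminal GFP fusion, and the transcript is terminated by an SV40 polyadenylation signal. The short "large T antigen" fragment annotated between AcGFP1 and the poly(A) signal is probably just part of the SV40-derived 3' region, not an expressed element.

The full sequenced plasmid is about 11.7 kb. It is propagated in E. coli through a high-copy ColE1/pUC-type origin and selected with kanamycin. The Tn5 NeoR/KanR gene is preceded by both a bacterial bla promoter and the SV40 enhancer/early promoter and is followed by an HSV TK poly(A) signal. The same marker therefore gives kanamycin resistance in bacteria and could support G418 selection in mammalian cells. The small ble fragment after it is a remnant of the Tn5 region. An f1 origin is also present, which allows single-stranded DNA production. The associated study concerns how CBP's disordered regions regulate acetylation and gene expression. The fluorescent fusion allows the IDR4-deleted protein to be visualised in transfected cells.
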