Addgene plasmid #221906: pAcGFP-N1_CBPdIDR4
Purpose: Transient expression of GFP-tagged CBPdeltaIDR4 in mammalian cells
Depositing lab: Daniel Bose. Depositing organization: University of Sheffield. Publication: CBP-IDRs regulate acetylation and gene expression. Gelder KL, Carruthers NA, Gilbert G, Harrison LJ, Evans BV, Evans TI, Ball SS, Dunning M, Craggs TD, Twelvetrees AE, Bose DA. Cell Rep. 2026 Mar 12;45(3):117109. doi: 10.1016/j.celrep.2026.117109. PubMed 41824454.
Backbone
  Vector backbone: pAcGFP-N1
  Backbone manufacturer: Clontech
  Backbone size w/o insert (bp): 4726
  Vector type: Mammalian Expression
Growth in bacteria
  Bacterial resistance: Kanamycin, 50 μg/mL
  Growth temperature: 37°C
  Growth strain: DH5alpha
  Copy number: High Copy
Gene/Insert
  Gene/Insert name: CBPdeltaIDR4 (alt name: CREB binding protein)
  Species: H. sapiens (human)
  Insert size (bp): 6948
  Mutation: deletion of IDR4 (aa 662-787)
  Entrez Gene: CREBBP (a.k.a. CBP, KAT3A, MKHK1, RSTS, RSTS1)
  Tag / fusion protein: GFP (C terminal on insert)
  Cloning method: Gibson Cloning
Terms and licenses: Academic/Nonprofit Terms; Industry Terms: Not Available to Industry
How to cite: pAcGFP-N1_CBPdIDR4 was a gift from Daniel Bose (Addgene plasmid # 221906 ; http://n2t.net/addgene:221906 ; RRID:Addgene_221906)
